>Addgene plasmid #176833 | pEE076 | addgene full sequence | sequence record 349633 | Addgene NGS Result
CCAGTGAGACGGGCAACAGCTGATTGCCCTTCACCGCCTGGCCCTGAGAGAGTTGCAGCAAGCGGTCCAC
GCTGGTTTGCCCCAGCAGGCGAAAATCCTGTTTGATGGTGGTTAACGGCGGGATATAACATGAGCTGTCT
TCGGTATCGTCGTATCCCACTACCGAGATATCCGCACCAACGCGCAGCCCGGACTCGGTAATGGCGCGCA
TTGCGCCCAGCGCCATCTGATCGTTGGCAACCAGCATCGCAGTGGGAACGATGCCCTCATTCAGCATTTG
CATGGTTTGTTGAAAACCGGACATGGCACTCCAGTCGCCTTCCCGTTCCGCTATCGGCTGAATTTGATTG
CGAGTGAGATATTTATGCCAGCCAGCCAGACGCAGACGCGCCGAGACAGAACTTAATGGGCCCGCTAACA
GCGCGATTTGCTGGTGACCCAATGCGACCAGATGCTCCACGCCCAGTCGCGTACCGTCTTCATGGGAGAA
AATAATACTGTTGATGGGTGTCTGGTCAGAGACATCAAGAAATAACGCCGGAACATTAGTGCAGGCAGCT
TCCACAGCAATGGCATCCTGGTCATCCAGCGGATAGTTAATGATCAGCCCACTGACGCGTTGCGCGAGAA
GATTGTGCACCGCCGCTTTACAGGCTTCGACGCCGCTTCGTTCTACCATCGACACCACCACGCTGGCACC
CAGTTGATCGGCGCGAGATTTAATCGCCGCGACAATTTGCGACGGCGCGTGCAGGGCCAGACTGGAGGTG
GCAACGCCAATCAGCAACGACTGTTTGCCCGCCAGTTGTTGTGCCACGCGGTTGGGAATGTAATTCAGCT
CCGCCATCGCCGCTTCCACTTTTTCCCGCGTTTTCGCAGAAACGTGGCTGGCCTGGTTCACCACGCGGGA
AACGGTCTGATAAGAGACACCGGCATACTCTGCGACATCGTATAACGTTACTGGTTTCACATTCACCACC
CTGAATTGACTCTCTTCCGGGCGCTATCATGCCATACCGCGAAAGGTTTTGCGCCATTCGATGGTGTCCG
GGATCTCGACGCTCTCCCTTATGCGACTCCTGCATTAGGAAGCAGCCCAGTAGTAGGTTGAGGCCGTTGA
GCACCGCCGCCGCAAGGAATGGTGCATGCAAGGAGATGGCGCCCAACAGTCCCCCGGCCACGGGGCCTGC
CACCATACCCACGCCGAAACAAGCGCTCATGAGCCCGAAGTGGCGAGCCCGATCTTCCCCATCGGTGATG
TCGGCGATATAGGCGCCAGCAACCGCACCTGTGGCGCCGGTGATGCCGGCCACGATGCGTCCGGCGTAGA
GGATCGAGATCTCGATCCCGCGAAATTAATACGACTCACTATAGGGGAATTGTGAGCGGATAACAATTCC
CCTCTAGAAATAATTTTGTTTAACTTTAAGAAGGAGATATACATATGGCCAACCCGTATGAACGTGGGCC
GAATCCGACCGATGCTCTGCTGGAAGCAAGCAGCGGCCCGTTCAGCGTTTCGGAAGAAAACGTTTCTCGT
CTGTCTGCGAGTGGCTTCGGCGGCGGTACTATCTACTATCCACGTGAAAACAATACCTACGGCGCAGTCG
CGATTTCTCCGGGTTATACTGGCACGGAAGCATCAATTGCGTGGCTGGGTGAACGTATTGCGAGTCATGG
TTTCGTTGTTATTACTATCGACACTATCACCACCCTGGACCAGCCGGACAGCCGCGCAGAGCAGCTGAAC
GCTGCTCTTAACCACATGATCAACCGTGCGTCCTCCACCGTTCGCAGCCGCATCGACTCATCCCGTTTGG
CTGTTATGGGCCATAGCATGGGCGGTGGCGGCACCCTGCGTCTGGCGAGCCAGCGTCCGGATCTGAAAGC
TGCAATCCCGTTGACTCCATGGCATCTGAACAAGAACTGGTCCTCCGTTACGGTTCCGACCCTGATTATC
GGCGCGGATCTCGATACCATCGCACCAGTTGCCACTCATGCAAAACCGTTCTACAACTCACTGCCGAGCT
CGATCTCTAAAGCTTACCTGGAACTGGATGGCGCGACCCATTTTGCGCCGAACATTCCGAACAAGATCAT
CGGCAAATACTCCGTTGCCTGGCTGAAGCGTTTCGTTGATAATGACACTCGTTATACGCAGTTCTTGTGC
CCGGGTCCTCGTGACGGCCTGTTTGGCGAGGTGGAAGAGTATCGTTCAACCTGTCCGTTCCTCGAGCACC
ACCACCACCACCACTGAGATCCGGCTGCTAACAAAGCCCGAAAGGAAGCTGAGTTGGCTGCTGCCACCGC
TGAGCAATAACTAGCATAACCCCTTGGGGCCTCTAAACGGGTCTTGAGGGGTTTTTTGCTGAAAGGAGGA
ACTATATCCGGATTGGCGAATGGG
[124 nt withheld, positions 2405-2528]
C
[91 nt withheld, positions 2530-2620]
A
[49 nt withheld, positions 2622-2670]
CCTTTGACGTTGGAGTCCACGTTCTTT
[37 nt withheld, positions 2698-2734]
ACCCTATCTCGGTCTATTCTTTTGATTTATAAGGGATTTTGCCGATTTCGGCCTATTGGTTAAAAAATGA
GCTGATTTAACAAAAATTTAACGCGAATTTTAACAAAATATTAACGCTTACAATTTAGGTGGCACTTTTC
GGGGAAATGTGCGCGGAACCCCTATTTGTTTATTTTTCTAAATACATTCAAATATGTATCCGCTCATGAG
ACAATAACCCTGATAAATGCTTCAATAATATTGAAAAAGGAAGAGTATGAGTATTCAACATTTCCGTGTC
GCCCTTATTCCCTTTTTTGCGGCATTTTGCCTTCCTGTTTTTGCTCACCCAGAAACGCTGGTGAAAGTAA
AAGATGCTGAAGATCAGTTGGGTGCACGAGTGGGTTACATCGAACTGGATCTCAACAGCGGTAAGATCCT
TGAGAGTTTTCGCCCCGAAGAACGTTTTCCAATGATGAGCACTTTTAAAGTTCTGCTATGTGGCGCGGTA
TTATCCCGTATTGACGCCGGGCAAGAGCAACTCGGTCGCCGCATACACTATTCTCAGAATGACTTGGTTG
AGTACTCACCAGTCACAGAAAAGCATCTTACGGATGGCATGACAGTAAGAGAATTATGCAGTGCTGCCAT
AACCATGAGTGATAACACTGCGGCCAACTTACTTCTGACAACGATCGGAGGACCGAAGGAGCTAACCGCT
TTTTTGCACAACATGGGGGATCATGTAACTCGCCTTGATCGTTGGGAACCGGAGCTGAATGAAGCCATAC
CAAACGACGAGCGTGACACCACGATGCCTGCAGCAATGGCAACAACGTTGCGCAAACTATTAACTGGCGA
ACTACTTACTCTAGCTTCCCGGCAACAATTAATAGACTGGATGGAGGCGGATAAAGTTGCAGGACCACTT
CTGCGCTCGGCCCTTCCGGCTGGCTGGTTTATTGCTGATAAATCTGGAGCCGGTGAGCGTGGGTCTCGCG
GTATCATTGCAGCACTGGGGCCAGATGGTAAGCCCTCCCGTATCGTAGTTATCTACACGACGGGGAGTCA
GGCAACTATGGATGAACGAAATAGACAGATCGCTGAGATAGGTGCCTCACTGATTAAGCATTGGTAACTG
TCAGACCAAGTTTACTCATATATACTTTAGATTGATTTAAAACTTCATTTTTAATTTAAAAGGATCTAGG
TGAAGATCCTTTTTGATAATCTCATGACCAAAATCCCTTAACGTGAGTTTTCGTTCCACTGAGCGTCAGA
CCCCGTAGAAAAGATCAAAGGATCTTCTTGAGATCCTTTTTTTCTGCGCGTAATCTGCTGCTTGCAAACA
AAAAAACCACCGCTACCAGCGGTGGTTTGTTTGCCGGATCAAGAGCTACCAACTCTTTTTCCGAAGGTAA
CTGGCTTCAGCAGAGCGCAGATACCAAATACTGTCCTTCTAGTGTAGCCGTAGTTAGGCCACCACTTCAA
GAACTCTGTAGCACCGCCTACATACCTCGCTCTGCTAATCCTGTTACCAGTGGCTGCTGCCAGTGGCGAT
AAGTCGTGTCTTACCGGGTTGGACTCAAGACGATAGTTACCGGATAAGGCGCAGCGGTCGGGCTGAACGG
GGGGTTCGTGCACACAGCCCAGCTTGGAGCGAACGACCTACACCGAACTGAGATACCTACAGCGTGAGCT
ATGAGAAAGCGCCACGCTTCCCGAAGGGAGAAAGGCGGACAGGTATCCGGTAAGCGGCAGGGTCGGAACA
GGAGAGCGCACGAGGGAGCTTCCAGGGGGAAACGCCTGGTATCTTTATAGTCCTGTCGGGTTTCGCCACC
TCTGACTTGAGCGTCGATTTTTGTGATGCTCGTCAGGGGGGCGGAGCCTATGGAAAAACGCCAGCAACGC
GGCCTTTTTACGGTTCCTGGCCTTTTGCTGGCCTTTTGCTCACATGTTCTTTCCTGCGTTATCCCCTGAT
TCTGTGGATAACCGTATTACCGCCTTTGAGTGAGCTGATACCGCTCGCCGCAGCCGAACGACCGAGCGCA
GCGAGTCAGTGAGCGAGGAAGCGGAAGAGCGCCTGATGCGGTATTTTCTCCTTACGCATCTGTGCGGTAT
TTCACACCGCAATGGTGCACTCTCAGTACAATCTGCTCTGATGCCGCATAGTTAAGCCAGTATACACTCC
GCTATCGCTACGTGACTGGGTCATGGCTGCGCCCCGACACCCGCCAACACCCGCTGACGCGCCCTGACGG
GCTTGTCTGCTCCCGGCATCCGCTTACAGACAAGCTGTGACCGTCTCCGGGAGCTGCATGTGTCAGAGGT
TTTCACCGTCATCACCGAAACGCGCGAGGCAGCTGCGGTAAAGCTCATCAGCGTGGTCGTGAAGCGATTC
ACAGATGTCTGCCTGTTCATCCGCGTCCAGCTCGTTGAGTTTCTCCAGAAGCGTTAATGTCTGGCTTCTG
ATAAAGCGGGCCATGTTAAGGGCGGTTTTTTCCTGTTTGGTCACTGATGCCTCCGTGTAAGGGGGATTTC
TGTTCATGGGGGTAATGATACCGATGAAACGAGAGAGGATGCTCACGATACGGGTTACTGATGATGAACA
TGCCCGGTTACTGGAACGTTGTGAGGGTAAACAACTGGCGGTATGGATGCGGCGGGACCAGAGAAAAATC
ACTCAGGGTCAATGCCAGCGCTTCGTTAATACAGATGTAGGTGTTCCACAGGGTAGCCAGCAGCATCCTG
CGATGCAGATCCGGAACATAATGGTGCAGGGCGCTGACTTCCGCGTTTCCAGACTTTACGAAACACGGAA
ACCGAAGACCATTCATGTTGTTGCTCAGGTCGCAGACGTTTTGCAGCAGCAGTCGCTTCACGTTCGCTCG
CGTATCGGTGATTCATTCTGCTAACCAGTAAGGCAACCCCGCCAGCCTAGCCGGGTCCTCAACGACAGGA
GCACGATCATGCGCACCCGTGGGGCCGCCATGCCGGCGATAATGGCCTGCTTCTCGCCGAAACGTTTGGT
GGCGGGACCAGTGACGAAGGCTTGAGCGAGGGCGTGCAAGATTCCGAATACCGCAAGCGACAGGCCGATC
ATCGTCGCGCTCCAGCGAAAGCGGTCCTCGCCGAAAATGACCCAGAGCGCTGCCGGCACCTGTCCTACGA
GTTGCATGATAAAGAAGACAGTCATAAGTGCGGCGACGATAGTCATGCCCCGCGCCCACCGGAAGGAGCT
GACTGGGTTGAAGGCTCTCAAGGGCATCGGTCGAGATCCCGGTGCCTAATGAGTGAGCTAACTTACATTA
ATTGCGTTGCGCTCACTGCCCGCTTTCCAGTCGGGAAACCTGTCGTGCCAGCTGCATTAATGAATCGGCC
AACGCGCGGGGAGAGGCGGTTTGCGTATTGGGCGCCAGGGTGGTTTTTCTTTTCA
Features (pLannotate 1.2.2; 19 found; start..end, strand, type, name):
    971..1048    -  promoter       lacI promoter: lacI
   1056..1335    -  CDS            TcR (fragment): tetracycline efflux protein; tet; confers resistance to tetracycline
   1357..1375    +  promoter       T7 promoter: promoter for bacteriophage T7 RNA polymerase
   1376..1400    +  protein_bind   lac operator: The lac repressor binds to the lac operator to inhibit transcription in E. coli. This inhibition can be relieved by adding lactose or isopropyl-β-D-thiogalactopyranoside (IPTG). lac repressor encoded by lacI
   1415..1437    +  RBS            RBS: efficient ribosome binding site from bacteriophage T7 gene 10 (Olins and Rangwala, 1989)
   1448..2170    +  CDS            PETH_UNKP (fragment): Experimental evidence at protein level: Swiss-Prot protein existence level 1. Cutinase that degrades cutin fibers prepared from tomato peels and hydrolyzes various fatty acid monoesters with acyl chain lengths of 2 to 18, with a preference for short-chain substrates (C4 substrate at most). Cannot hydrolyze olive oil (PubMed:22194294). Is also able to degrade polyethylene terephthalate (PET), the most abundant polyester plastic in the world (PubMed:22194294, PubMed:32269349). Can also depolymerize poly(epsilon-caprolactone) (PCL), a synthetic aliphatic biodegradable polyester (PubMed:22194294).
   2237..2254    +  CDS            9xHis (fragment): 9xHis affinity tag
   2264..2313    +  CDS            SET1 (fragment): solubility-enhancement tag derived from T7 phage gene 10B
   2321..2368    +  terminator     T7 terminator: transcription terminator for bacteriophage T7 RNA polymerase
   2405..2833    +  rep_origin     f1 ori (sequence partly withheld): f1 bacteriophage origin of replication; arrow indicates direction of (+) strand synthesis
   2886..2990    +  promoter       AmpR promoter: bla
   2991..3851    +  CDS            AmpR: β-lactamase; bla; confers resistance to ampicillin, carbenicillin, and related antibiotics
   4022..4610    +  rep_origin     ori: high-copy-number ColE1/pMB1/pBR322/pUC origin of replication
   4796..4935    -  misc_feature   bom: basis of mobility region from pBR322
   5037..5228    -  CDS            rop: Rop protein, which maintains plasmids at low copy number; rop
   5245..5625    +  CDS            YPB1_ECOLX: Protein predicted: Swiss-Prot protein existence level 4. From Escherichia coli.
   5697..5988    -  CDS            TcR (fragment): tetracycline efflux protein; tet; confers resistance to tetracycline
   6003..6024    -  protein_bind   CAP binding site: CAP binding activates transcription in the presence of cAMP. E. coli catabolite activator protein
   6037..970     -  CDS            lacI (across the origin): lac repressor; lacI; The lac repressor binds to the lac operator to inhibit transcription in E. coli. This inhibition can be relieved by adding lactose or isopropyl-β-D-thiogalactopyranoside (IPTG).
