[The description below was written by a language model from this plasmid's Addgene catalogue record and pLannotate feature annotations shown in this document.]
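Description:
pEE076 is a bacterial expression plasmid built on the pET21b(+) backbone that carries a codon-optimized gene for a putative thermophilic PET hydrolase from Thermobifida fusca, recorded as insert "715" and also known as TfH, Tfu_0883, Cut2 or BTA-1. The 783 bp insert was placed between the NdeI and XhoI sites, giving a sequenced construct of about 6.1 kb. The automated annotation matches most of the open reading frame to a related cutinase known to hydrolyse cutin, short-chain fatty acid esters, PET and polycaprolactone. This fits a cutinase-type polyester hydrolase.

Expression follows the standard pET arrangement. A T7 promoter is immediately followed by a lac operator, then the T7 gene 10 ribosome binding site, the coding sequence, a C-terminal 6xHis tag supplied by the backbone, and the T7 terminator. The plasmid-borne lacI gene, with its own promoter, supplies repressor, so transcription stays low until IPTG or lactose is added in a host that provides T7 RNA polymerase. The tag allows purification by metal-affinity chromatography. The annotator labels it as a fragment of a longer His tag. The short "SET1" hit just downstream and the tetracycline-resistance fragments are probably backbone remnants rather than functional parts.

The plasmid is maintained through a ColE1/pBR322-type origin alongside the bom and rop regions and is selected with ampicillin through β-lactamase. The catalogue lists it as high copy, although rop normally moderates copy number. An f1 origin is also present and allows single-stranded DNA production. According to the record, the construct is intended for recombinant production of this enzyme in bacteria, as part of a survey of naturally occurring thermotolerant PET hydrolase scaffolds.
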