Addgene plasmid #176833: pEE076
Purpose: Encodes codon optimized putative thermophilic PET hydrolase enzyme for bacterial expression
Depositing lab: Gregg Beckham. Depositing organization: National Laboratory of the Rockies (NLR). Publication: Sourcing thermotolerant poly(ethylene terephthalate) hydrolase scaffolds from natural diversity. Erickson E, Gado JE, Avilan L, Bratti F, Brizendine RK, Cox PA, Gill R, Graham R, Kim DJ, Konig G, Michener WE, Poudel S, Ramirez KJ, Shakespeare TJ, Zahn M, Boyd ES, Payne CM, DuBois JL, Pickford AR, Beckham GT, McGeehan JE. Nat Commun. 2022 Dec 21;13(1):7850. doi: 10.1038/s41467-022-35237-x. PubMed 36543766.
Backbone
  Vector backbone: pET21b(+)
  Backbone manufacturer: EMD Biosciences
  Backbone size w/o insert (bp): 5366
  Vector type: Bacterial Expression
Growth in bacteria
  Bacterial resistance: Ampicillin, 100 μg/mL
  Growth temperature: 37°C
  Growth strain: DH5alpha
  Copy number: High Copy
Gene/Insert
  Gene/Insert name: 715 (alt names: TfH (Tfu_0883, Cut2); BTA-1)
  Species: Thermobifida fusca
  Insert size (bp): 783
  Promoter: T7
  Tag / fusion protein: 6xHis (C terminal on backbone)
  Cloning method: Restriction Enzyme; 5′ cloning site NdeI (unknown if destroyed); 3′ cloning site XhoI (unknown if destroyed)
  Sequencing primers: 5′ T7 For; 3′ T7 Rev
Terms and licenses: Academic/Nonprofit Terms; Industry Terms: Not Available to Industry
Depositor comments: Accession Number ALF04778.1
How to cite: pEE076 was a gift from Gregg Beckham (Addgene plasmid # 176833 ; http://n2t.net/addgene:176833 ; RRID:Addgene_176833)
