>Addgene plasmid #176833 | pEE076 | depositor partial sequence | sequence record 342721 | Insert (including NdeI and XhoI sites)
CATATGGCCAACCCGTATGAACGTGGGCCGAATCCGACCGATGCTCTGCTGGAAGCAAGCAGCGGCCCGT
TCAGCGTTTCGGAAGAAAACGTTTCTCGTCTGTCTGCGAGTGGCTTCGGCGGCGGTACTATCTACTATCC
ACGTGAAAACAATACCTACGGCGCAGTCGCGATTTCTCCGGGTTATACTGGCACGGAAGCATCAATTGCG
TGGCTGGGTGAACGTATTGCGAGTCATGGTTTCGTTGTTATTACTATCGACACTATCACCACCCTGGACC
AGCCGGACAGCCGCGCAGAGCAGCTGAACGCTGCTCTTAACCACATGATCAACCGTGCGTCCTCCACCGT
TCGCAGCCGCATCGACTCATCCCGTTTGGCTGTTATGGGCCATAGCATGGGCGGTGGCGGCACCCTGCGT
CTGGCGAGCCAGCGTCCGGATCTGAAAGCTGCAATCCCGTTGACTCCATGGCATCTGAACAAGAACTGGT
CCTCCGTTACGGTTCCGACCCTGATTATCGGCGCGGATCTCGATACCATCGCACCAGTTGCCACTCATGC
AAAACCGTTCTACAACTCACTGCCGAGCTCGATCTCTAAAGCTTACCTGGAACTGGATGGCGCGACCCAT
TTTGCGCCGAACATTCCGAACAAGATCATCGGCAAATACTCCGTTGCCTGGCTGAAGCGTTTCGTTGATA
ATGACACTCGTTATACGCAGTTCTTGTGCCCGGGTCCTCGTGACGGCCTGTTTGGCGAGGTGGAAGAGTA
TCGTTCAACCTGTCCGTTCCTCGAG
